>Addgene plasmid #195286 | pFB2D | addgene full sequence | sequence record 382886 | Addgene NGS Result
TGATACCGCTCGCCGCAGCCGAACGACCGAGCGCAGCGAGTCAGTGAGCGAGGAAGCGGAAGAGCGCCCA
ATACGCAAACCGCCTCTCCCCGCGCGTTGGCCGATTCATTAATGCAGCTGGCACGACAGGTTTCCCGACT
GGAAAGCGGGCAGTGAGCGCAACGCAATTAATGTGAGTTAGCTCACTCATTAGGCACCCCAGGCTTTACA
CTTTATGCTTCCGGCTCGTATGTTGTGTGGAATTGTGAGCGGATAACAATTTCACACAGGAAACAGCTAT
GACCATGAGGCGCGCCCAGGAGCTATTAATTCGCGGAGGGAATTCGGGCAGAGCGCACATCGCCCACAGT
CCCCGAGAAGTTGGGGGGAGGGGTCGGCAATTGAACCGGTGCCTAGAGAAGGTGGCGCGGGGTAAACTGG
GAAAGTGATGTCGTGTACTGGCTCCGCCTTTTTCCCGAGGGTGGGGGAGAACCGTATATAAGTGCAGTAG
TCGCCGTGAACGTTCTTTTTCGCAACGGGTTTGCCGCCAGAACACAGCCACCATGAAGCTGCTGCCGTCG
GTAGTGCTGAAGCTCTTTCTGGCTGCAGTTCTCTCGGCACTGGTGACTGGCGAGAGCCTGGAGCGGCTTC
GGAGAGGGCTAGCTGCTGGAACCAGCAACCCGGACCCTCCCACTGTATCCACGGACCAGCTGCTACCCCT
AGGAGGCGGCCGGGACCGGAAAGTCCGTGACTTGCAAGAGGCAGATCTGGACCTTTTGAGAGTCACTTTA
TCCTCCAAGCCACAAGCACTGGCCACACCAAACAAGGAGGAGCACGGGAAAAGAAAGAAGAAAGGCAAGG
GGCTAGGGAAGAAGAGGGACCCATGTCTTCGGAAATACAAGGACTTCTGCATCCATGGAGAATGCAAATA
TGTGAAGGAGCTCCGGGCTCCCTCCTGCATCTGCCACCCGGGTTACCATGGAGAGAGGTGTCATGGGCTG
AGCCTCCCAGTGGAAAATCGCTTATATACCTATGACCACACAACCATCCTGGCCGTGGTGGCTGTGGTGC
TGTCATCTGTCTGTCTGCTGGTCATCGTGGGGCTTCTCATGTTTAGGTACCATAGGAGAGGAGGTTATGA
TGTGGAAAATGAAGAGAAAGTGAAGTTGGGCATGACTAATTCCCACATGGTGAGCAAGGGCGAGGAGCTG
TTCACCGGGGTGGTGCCCATCCTGGTCGAGCTGGACGGCGACGTAAACGGCCACAAGTTCAGCGTGTCCG
GCGAGGGCGAGGGCGATGCCACCTACGGCAAGCTGACCCTGAAGTTCATCTGCACCACCGGCAAGCTGCC
CGTGCCCTGGCCCACCCTCGTGACCACCCTGACCTACGGCGTGCAGTGCTTCAGCCGCTACCCCGACCAC
ATGAAGCAGCACGACTTCTTCAAGTCCGCCATGCCCGAAGGCTACGTCCAGGAGCGCACCATCTTCTTCA
AGGACGACGGCAACTACAAGACCCGCGCCGAGGTGAAGTTCGAGGGCGACACCCTGGTGAACCGCATCGA
GCTGAAGGGCATCGACTTCAAGGAGGACGGCAACATCCTGGGGCACAAGCTGGAGTACAACTACAACAGC
CACAACGTCTATATCATGGCCGACAAGCAGAAGAACGGCATCAAGGTGAACTTCAAGATCCGCCACAACA
TCGAGGACGGCAGCGTGCAGCTCGCCGACCACTACCAGCAGAACACCCCCATCGGCGACGGCCCCGTGCT
GCTGCCCGACAACCACTACCTGAGCACCCAGTCCGCCCTGAGCAAAGACCCCAACGAGAAGCGCGATCAC
ATGGTCCTGCTGGAGTTCGTGACCGCCGCCGGGATCACTCTTGGCATGGACGAGCTGTACAAAGGCAGTG
GAGAGGGCAGAGGCAGTCTGCTAACATGCGGTGACGTCGAGGAGAATCCTGGCCCAATGACCGAGTACAA
GCCCACGGTGCGCCTCGCCACCCGCGACGACGTCCCCAGGGCCGTACGCACCCTCGCCGCCGCGTTCGCC
GACTACCCCGCCACGCGCCACACCGTCGATCCGGACCGCCACATCGAGCGGGTCACCGAGCTGCAAGAAC
TCTTCCTCACGCGCGTCGGGCTCGACATCGGCAAGGTGTGGGTCGCGGACGACGGCGCCGCGGTGGCGGT
CTGGACCACGCCGGAGAGCGTCGAAGCGGGGGCGGTGTTCGCCGAGATCGGCCCGCGCATGGCCGAGTTG
AGCGGTTCCCGGCTGGCCGCGCAGCAACAGATGGAAGGCCTCCTGGCGCCGCACCGGCCCAAGGAGCCCG
CGTGGTTCCTGGCCACCGTCGGCGTCTCGCCCGACCACCAGGGCAAGGGTCTGGGCAGCGCCGTCGTGCT
CCCCGGAGTGGAGGCGGCCGAGCGCGCCGGGGTGCCCGCCTTCCTGGAGACCTCCGCGCCCCACAACCTC
CCCTTCTACGAGCGGCTCGGCTTCACCGTCACCGCCGACGTCGAGGTGCCCGAAGGACCGCGCACCTGGT
GCATGACCCGCAAGCCCGGTGCCTGACGCTGATCAGCCTCGACTGTGCCTTCTAGTTGCCAGCCATCTGT
TGTTTGCCCCTCCCCCGTGCCTTCCTTGACCCTGGAAGGTGCCACTCCCACTGTCCTTTCCTAATAAAAT
GAGGAAATTGCATCGCATTGTCTGAGTAGGTGTCATTCTATTCTGGGGGGTGGGGTGGGGCAGGACAGCA
AGGGGGAGGATTGGGAAGACAATAGCAGGCATGCTGGGGATGCGGTGGGCTCTATGGATGCCGGATGTTC
CCGAAGATGGGCGGCCGCCACTGGCCGTCGTTTTACAACGTCGTGACTGGGAAAACCCTGGCGTTACCCA
ACTTAATCGCCTTGCAGCACATCCCCCTTTCGCCAGCTGGCGTAATAGCGAAGAGGCCCGCACCGATCGC
CCTTCCCAACAGTTGCGCAGCCTGAATGGCGAATGGAAATTGTAAGCGTTAATATTTTGTTAAAATTCGC
GTTAAATTTTTGTTAAATCAGCTCATTTTTTAACCAATAGGCCGAAATCGGCAAAATCCCTTATAAATCA
AAAGAATAGACCGAGATAGGGT
[37 nt withheld, positions 3103-3139]
AAAGAACGTGGACTCCAACGTCAAAGG
[49 nt withheld, positions 3167-3215]
T
[91 nt withheld, positions 3217-3307]
G
[124 nt withheld, positions 3309-3432]
CAGGTGGCACTTTTCGGGGAAATGTGCGCGGAACCCCTATTTGTTTATTTTTCTAAATACATTCAAATAT
GTATCCGCTCATGAGACAATAACCCTGATAAATGCTTCAATAATATTGAAAAAGGAAGAGTATGAGTATT
CAACATTTCCGTGTCGCCCTTATTCCCTTTTTTGCGGCATTTTGCCTTCCTGTTTTTGCTCACCCAGAAA
CGCTGGTGAAAGTAAAAGATGCTGAAGATCAGTTGGGTGCACGAGTGGGTTACATCGAACTGGATCTCAA
CAGCGGTAAGATCCTTGAGAGTTTTCGCCCCGAAGAACGTTTTCCAATGATGAGCACTTTTAAAGTTCTG
CTATGTGGCGCGGTATTATCCCGTATTGACGCCGGGCAAGAGCAACTCGGTCGCCGCATACACTATTCTC
AGAATGACTTGGTTGAGTACTCACCAGTCACAGAAAAGCATCTTACGGATGGCATGACAGTAAGAGAATT
ATGCAGTGCTGCCATAACCATGAGTGATAACACTGCGGCCAACTTACTTCTGACAACGATCGGAGGACCG
AAGGAGCTAACCGCTTTTTTGCACAACATGGGGGATCATGTAACTCGCCTTGATCGTTGGGAACCGGAGC
TGAATGAAGCCATACCAAACGACGAGCGTGACACCACGATGCCTGTAGCAATGGCAACAACGTTGCGCAA
ACTATTAACTGGCGAACTACTTACTCTAGCTTCCCGGCAACAATTAATAGACTGGATGGAGGCGGATAAA
GTTGCAGGACCACTTCTGCGCTCGGCCCTTCCGGCTGGCTGGTTTATTGCTGATAAATCTGGAGCCGGTG
AGCGTGGGTCTCGCGGTATCATTGCAGCACTGGGGCCAGATGGTAAGCCCTCCCGTATCGTAGTTATCTA
CACGACGGGGAGTCAGGCAACTATGGATGAACGAAATAGACAGATCGCTGAGATAGGTGCCTCACTGATT
AAGCATTGGTAACTGTCAGACCAAGTTTACTCATATATACTTTAGATTGATTTAAAACTTCATTTTTAAT
TTAAAAGGATCTAGGTGAAGATCCTTTTTGATAATCTCATGACCAAAATCCCTTAACGTGAGTTTTCGTT
CCACTGAGCGTCAGACCCCGTAGAAAAGATCAAAGGATCTTCTTGAGATCCTTTTTTTCTGCGCGTAATC
TGCTGCTTGCAAACAAAAAAACCACCGCTACCAGCGGTGGTTTGTTTGCCGGATCAAGAGCTACCAACTC
TTTTTCCGAAGGTAACTGGCTTCAGCAGAGCGCAGATACCAAATACTGTTCTTCTAGTGTAGCCGTAGTT
AGGCCACCACTTCAAGAACTCTGTAGCACCGCCTACATACCTCGCTCTGCTAATCCTGTTACCAGTGGCT
GCTGCCAGTGGCGATAAGTCGTGTCTTACCGGGTTGGACTCAAGACGATAGTTACCGGATAAGGCGCAGC
GGTCGGGCTGAACGGGGGGTTCGTGCACACAGCCCAGCTTGGAGCGAACGACCTACACCGAACTGAGATA
CCTACAGCGTGAGCTATGAGAAAGCGCCACGCTTCCCGAAGGGAGAAAGGCGGACAGGTATCCGGTAAGC
GGCAGGGTCGGAACAGGAGAGCGCACGAGGGAGCTTCCAGGGGGAAACGCCTGGTATCTTTATAGTCCTG
TCGGGTTTCGCCACCTCTGACTTGAGCGTCGATTTTTGTGATGCTCGTCAGGGGGGCGGAGCCTATGGAA
AAACGCCAGCAACGCGGCCTTTTTACGGTTCCTGGCCTTTTGCTGGCCTTTTGCTCACATGTTCTTTCCT
GCGTTATCCCCTGATTCTGTGGATAACCGTATTACCGCCTTTGAGTGAGC
Features (pLannotate 1.2.2; 15 found; start..end, strand, type, name):
      5..62      +  rep_origin     RSF ori (fragment): Plasmids containing the RSF 1030 origin of replication can be propagated in E. coli cells that contain additional plasmids with compatible origins.
     64..156     +  CDS            lacI (fragment): lac repressor; lacI; The lac repressor binds to the lac operator to inhibit transcription in E. coli. This inhibition can be relieved by adding lactose or isopropyl-β-D-thiogalactopyranoside (IPTG).
    169..190     +  protein_bind   CAP binding site: CAP binding activates transcription in the presence of cAMP. E. coli catabolite activator protein
    205..235     +  promoter       lac promoter: promoter for the E. coli lac operon
    243..259     +  protein_bind   lac operator: The lac repressor binds to the lac operator to inhibit transcription in E. coli. This inhibition can be relieved by adding lactose or isopropyl-β-D-thiogalactopyranoside (IPTG). lac repressor encoded by lacI
    326..537     +  promoter       EF-1α core promoter: core promoter for human elongation factor EF-1α
    543..1166    +  CDS            HBEGF: HBEGF_HUMAN - Also known as DTR, DTS, HEGFL. Experimental evidence at protein level: Swiss-Prot protein existence level 1. Growth factor that mediates its effects via EGFR, ERBB2 and ERBB4. Required for normal cardiac valve formation and normal heart function. Promotes smooth muscle cell proliferation. May be involved in macrophage-mediated cellular proliferation. It is mitogenic for fibroblasts, but not endothelial cells. It is able to bind EGF receptor/EGFR with higher affinity than EGF itself and is a far more potent mitogen for smooth muscle cells than EGF. Also acts as a diphtheria toxin
   1167..1883    +  CDS            EGFP: EGFP is a basic (constitutively fluorescent) green fluorescent protein published in 1996, derived from Aequorea victoria. It is reported to be a rapidly-maturing weak dimer with moderate acid sensitivity.
   1947..2546    +  CDS            PuroR (fragment): puromycin N-acetyltransferase; pac from Streptomyces; confers resistance to puromycin
   2563..2787    +  polyA_signal   bGH poly(A) signal: bovine growth hormone polyadenylation signal
   2819..2973    +  CDS            lacZα (fragment): LacZα fragment of β-galactosidase; lacZ fragment
   3004..3432    -  rep_origin     f1 ori (sequence partly withheld): f1 bacteriophage origin of replication; arrow indicates direction of (+) strand synthesis
   3459..3563    +  promoter       AmpR promoter: bla
   3564..4424    +  CDS            AmpR: β-lactamase; bla; confers resistance to ampicillin, carbenicillin, and related antibiotics
   4595..5183    +  rep_origin     ori: high-copy-number ColE1/pMB1/pBR322/pUC origin of replication
