[The description below was written by a language model from this plasmid's Addgene catalogue record and pLannotate feature annotations shown in this document.]
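Description:
pFB2D is a 5.3 kb mammalian expression plasmid built on the pDTA backbone by Gibson assembly. It carries a single bicistronic cassette that allows both positive and negative selection of mammalian cells. In bacteria it is maintained through a high-copy ColE1/pUC-type origin and an ampicillin resistance gene (β-lactamase with its own promoter). An f1 phage origin is also present. The lac promoter/operator, CAP site, lacZα fragment and short lacI and RSF ori fragments flanking the insert appear to be cloning-vector remnants rather than functional parts of the payload.

The roughly 2 kb insert is driven by the EFS promoter, annotated as the EF-1α core promoter, a compact constitutive element active in many mammalian cell types. It transcribes one open reading frame that begins with human HBEGF, the diphtheria toxin receptor (DTR), followed directly by EGFP to give a DTR-EGFP fusion. The catalogue lists a 2A peptide linking this fusion to puromycin N-acetyltransferase. The feature table does not annotate the 2A, but a short unannotated gap between EGFP and PuroR is consistent with it. A bovine growth hormone polyadenylation signal terminates the transcript.

Cells carrying the cassette can be enriched with puromycin or identified by green fluorescence. Because they display DTR, they can later be killed with diphtheria toxin, which leaves cells that have lost the cassette. The associated publication concerns engineering of chromosomal deletions, which fits this select-then-counterselect logic. The record does not describe homology arms or how the cassette is delivered to a genomic locus.
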