Addgene plasmid #195286: pFB2D
Purpose: Bicistronic DTR-EGFP fusion and Puromycin resistance for positive/negative selection
Depositing lab: Scott Lowe. Depositing organization: Memorial Sloan-Kettering Cancer Center. Publication: MACHETE identifies interferon-encompassing chromosome 9p21.3 deletions as mediators of immune evasion and metastasis. Barriga FM, Tsanov KM, Ho YJ, Sohail N, Zhang A, Baslan T, Wuest AN, Del Priore I, Meskauskaite B, Livshits G, Alonso-Curbelo D, Simon J, Chaves-Perez A, Bar-Sagi D, Iacobuzio-Donahue CA, Notta F, Chaligne R, Sharma R, Pe'er D, Lowe SW. Nat Cancer. 2022 Nov;3(11):1367-1385. doi: 10.1038/s43018-022-00443-5. Epub 2022 Nov 7. PubMed 36344707.
Backbone
  Vector backbone: pDTA
  Backbone size w/o insert (bp): 3298
  Total vector size (bp): 5302
  Vector type: Mammalian Expression
  Selectable markers: Puromycin
Growth in bacteria
  Bacterial resistance: Ampicillin, 100 μg/mL
  Growth temperature: 37°C
  Growth strain: NEB Stable
  Copy number: Unknown
Gene/Insert
  Gene/Insert name: DTR EGFP 2A Puro
  Species: H. sapiens (human), Synthetic
  Insert size (bp): 2004
  Promoter: EFS
  Cloning method: Gibson Cloning
  Sequencing primers: 5′ M13R
Terms and licenses: Academic/Nonprofit Terms; Industry Terms: Not Available to Industry
How to cite: pFB2D was a gift from Scott Lowe (Addgene plasmid # 195286 ; http://n2t.net/addgene:195286 ; RRID:Addgene_195286)
